>Addgene plasmid #76895 | MAPK7 gRNA (BRDN0001145201) | addgene full sequence | sequence record 186718 | Addgene Assembled Sequence
CCCGGGTGCAAAGATGGATAAAGTTTTAAACAGAGAGGAATCTTTGCAGCTAATGGACCTTCTAGGTCTT
GAAAGGAGTGGGAATTGGCTCCGGTGCCCGTCAGTGGGCAGAGCGCACATCGCCCACAGTCCCCGAGAAG
TTGGGGGGAGGGGTCGGCAATTGATCCGGTGCCTAGAGAAGGTGGCGCGGGGTAAACTGGGAAAGTGATG
TCGTGTACTGGCTCCGCCTTTTTCCCGAGGGTGGGGGAGAACCGTATATAAGTGCAGTAGTCGCCGTGAA
CGTTCTTTTTCGCAACGGGTTTGCCGCCAGAACACAGGTAAGTGCCGTGTGTGGTTCCCGCGGGCCTGGC
CTCTTTACGGGTTATGGCCCTTGCGTGCCTTGAATTACTTCCACCTGGCTGCAGTACGTGATTCTTGATC
CCGAGCTTCGGGTTGGAAGTGGGTGGGAGAGTTCGAGGCCTTGCGCTTAAGGAGCCCCTTCGCCTCGTGC
TTGAGTTGAGGCCTGGCCTGGGCGCTGGGGCCGCCGCGTGCGAATCTGGTGGCACCTTCGCGCCTGTCTC
GCTGCTTTCGATAAGTCTCTAGCCATTTAAAATTTTTGATGACCTGCTGCGACGCTTTTTTTCTGGCAAG
ATAGTCTTGTAAATGCGGGCCAAGATCTGCACACTGGTATTTCGGTTTTTGGGGCCGCGGGCGGCGACGG
GGCCCGTGCGTCCCAGCGCACATGTTCGGCGAGGCGGGGCCTGCGAGCGCGGCCACCGAGAATCGGACGG
GGGTAGTCTCAAGCTGGCCGGCCTGCTCTGGTGCCTGGCCTCGCGCCGCCGTGTATCGCCCCGCCCTGGG
CGGCAAGGCTGGCCCGGTCGGCACCAGTTGCGTGAGCGGAAAGATGGCCGCTTCCCGGCCCTGCTGCAGG
GAGCTCAAAATGGAGGACGCGGCGCTCGGGAGAGCGGGCGGGTGAGTCACCCACACAAAGGAAAAGGGCC
TTTCCGTCCTCAGCCGTCGCTTCATGTGACTCCACGGAGTACCGGGCGCCGTCCAGGCACCTCGATTAGT
TCTCGAGCTTTTGGAGTACGTCGTCTTTAGGTTGGGGGGAGGGGTTTTATGCGATGGAGTTTCCCCACAC
TGAGTGGGTGGAGACTGAAGTTAGGCCAGCTTGGCACTTGATGTAATTCTCCTTGGAATTTGCCCTTTTT
GAGTTTGGATCTTGGTTCATTCTCAAGCCTCAGACAGTGGTTCAAAGTTTTTTTCTTCCATTTCAGGTGT
CGTGACGTACGGCCACCATGACCGAGTACAAGCCCACGGTGCGCCTCGCCACCCGCGACGACGTCCCCAG
GGCCGTACGCACCCTCGCCGCCGCGTTCGCCGACTACCCCGCCACGCGCCACACCGTCGATCCGGACCGC
CACATCGAGCGGGTCACCGAGCTGCAAGAACTCTTCCTCACGCGCGTCGGGCTCGACATCGGCAAGGTGT
GGGTCGCGGACGACGGCGCCGCCGTGGCGGTCTGGACCACGCCGGAGAGCGTCGAAGCGGGGGCGGTGTT
CGCCGAGATCGGCCCGCGCATGGCCGAGTTGAGCGGTTCCCGGCTGGCCGCGCAGCAACAGATGGAAGGC
CTCCTGGCGCCGCACCGGCCCAAGGAGCCCGCGTGGTTCCTGGCCACCGTCGGAGTCTCGCCCGACCACC
AGGGCAAGGGTCTGGGCAGCGCCGTCGTGCTCCCCGGAGTGGAGGCGGCCGAGCGCGCCGGGGTGCCCGC
CTTCCTGGAGACCTCCGCGCCCCGCAACCTCCCCTTCTACGAGCGGCTCGGCTTCACCGTCACCGCCGAC
GTCGAGGTGCCCGAAGGACCGCGCACCTGGTGCATGACCCGCAAGCCCGGTGCCTGAACGCGTTAAGTCG
ACAATCAACCTCTGGATTACAAAATTTGTGAAAGATTGACTGGTATTCTTAACTATGTTGCTCCTTTTAC
GCTATGTGGATACGCTGCTTTAATGCCTTTGTATCATGCTATTGCTTCCCGTATGGCTTTCATTTTCTCC
TCCTTGTATAAATCCTGGTTGCTGTCTCTTTATGAGGAGTTGTGGCCCGTTGTCAGGCAACGTGGCGTGG
TGTGCACTGTGTTTGCTGACGCAACCCCCACTGGTTGGGGCATTGCCACCACCTGTCAGCTCCTTTCCGG
GACTTTCGCTTTCCCCCTCCCTATTGCCACGGCGGAACTCATCGCCGCCTGCCTTGCCCGCTGCTGGACA
GGGGCTCGGCTGTTGGGCACTGACAATTCCGTGGTGTTGTCGGGGAAATCATCGTCCTTTCCTTGGCTGC
TCGCCTGTGTTGCCACCTGGATTCTGCGCGGGACGTCCTTCTGCTACGTCCCTTCGGCCCTCAATCCAGC
GGACCTTCCTTCCCGCGGCCTGCTGCCGGCTCTGCGGCCTCTTCCGCGTCTTCGCCTTCGCCCTCAGACG
AGTCGGATCTCCCTTTGGGCCGCCTCCCCGCGTCGACTTTAAGACCAATGACTTACAAGGCAGCTGTAGA
TCTTAGCCACTTTTTAAAAGAAAAGGGGGGACTGGAAGGGCTAATTCACTCCCAACGAAGACAAGATCTG
CTTTTTGCTTGTACTGGGTCTCTCTGGTTAGACCAGATCTGAGCCTGGGAGCTCTCTGGCTAACTAGGGA
ACCCACTGCTTAAGCCTCAATAAAGCTTGCCTTGAGTGCTTCAAGTAGTGTGTGCCCGTCTGTTGTGTGA
CTCTGGTAACTAGAGATCCCTCAGACCCTTTTAGTCAGTGTGGAAAATCTCTAGCAGTACGTATAGTAGT
TCATGTCATCTTATTATTCAGTATTTATAACTTGCAAAGAAATGAATATCAGAGAGTGAGAGGAACTTGT
TTATTGCAGCTTATAATGGTTACAAATAAAGCAATAGCATCACAAATTTCACAAATAAAGCATTTTTTTC
ACTGCATTCTAGTTGTGGTTTGTCCAAACTCATCAATGTATCTTATCATGTCTGGCTCTAGCTATCCCGC
CCCTAACTCCGCCCATCCCGCCCCTAACTCCGCCCAGTTCCGCCCATTCTCCGCCCCATGGCTGACTAAT
TTTTTTTATTTATGCAGAGGCCGAGGCCGCCTCGGCCTCTGAGCTATTCCAGAAGTAGTGAGGAGGCTTT
TTTGGAGGCCTAGGGACGTACCCAATTCGCCCTATAGTGAGTCGTATTACGCGCGCTCACTGGCCGTCGT
TTTACAACGTCGTGACTGGGAAAACCCTGGCGTTACCCAACTTAATCGCCTTGCAGCACATCCCCCTTTC
GCCAGCTGGCGTAATAGCGAAGAGGCCCGCACCGATCGCCCTTCCCAACAGTTGCGCAGCCTGAATGGCG
AATGGG
[124 nt withheld, positions 3367-3490]
C
[91 nt withheld, positions 3492-3582]
A
[49 nt withheld, positions 3584-3632]
CCTTTGACGTTGGAGTCCACGTTCTTT
[37 nt withheld, positions 3660-3696]
ACCCTATCTCGGTCTATTCTTTTGATTTATAAGGGATTTTGCCGATTTCGGCCTATTGGTTAAAAAATGA
GCTGATTTAACAAAAATTTAACGCGAATTTTAACAAAATATTAACGCTTACAATTTAGGTGGCACTTTTC
GGGGAAATGTGCGCGGAACCCCTATTTGTTTATTTTTCTAAATACATTCAAATATGTATCCGCTCATGAG
ACAATAACCCTGATAAATGCTTCAATAATATTGAAAAAGGAAGAGTATGAGTATTCAACATTTCCGTGTC
GCCCTTATTCCCTTTTTTGCGGCATTTTGCCTTCCTGTTTTTGCTCACCCAGAAACGCTGGTGAAAGTAA
AAGATGCTGAAGATCAGTTGGGTGCACGAGTGGGTTACATCGAACTGGATCTCAACAGCGGTAAGATCCT
TGAGAGTTTTCGCCCCGAAGAACGTTTTCCAATGATGAGCACTTTTAAAGTTCTGCTATGTGGCGCGGTA
TTATCCCGTATTGACGCCGGGCAAGAGCAACTCGGTCGCCGCATACACTATTCTCAGAATGACTTGGTTG
AGTACTCACCAGTCACAGAAAAGCATCTTACGGATGGCATGACAGTAAGAGAATTATGCAGTGCTGCCAT
AACCATGAGTGATAACACTGCGGCCAACTTACTTCTGACAACGATCGGAGGACCGAAGGAGCTAACCGCT
TTTTTGCACAACATGGGGGATCATGTAACTCGCCTTGATCGTTGGGAACCGGAGCTGAATGAAGCCATAC
CAAACGACGAGCGTGACACCACGATGCCTGTAGCAATGGCAACAACGTTGCGCAAACTATTAACTGGCGA
ACTACTTACTCTAGCTTCCCGGCAACAATTAATAGACTGGATGGAGGCGGATAAAGTTGCAGGACCACTT
CTGCGCTCGGCCCTTCCGGCTGGCTGGTTTATTGCTGATAAATCTGGAGCCGGTGAGCGTGGGTCTCGCG
GTATCATTGCAGCACTGGGGCCAGATGGTAAGCCCTCCCGTATCGTAGTTATCTACACGACGGGGAGTCA
GGCAACTATGGATGAACGAAATAGACAGATCGCTGAGATAGGTGCCTCACTGATTAAGCATTGGTAACTG
TCAGACCAAGTTTACTCATATATACTTTAGATTGATTTAAAACTTCATTTTTAATTTAAAAGGATCTAGG
TGAAGATCCTTTTTGATAATCTCATGACCAAAATCCCTTAACGTGAGTTTTCGTTCCACTGAGCGTCAGA
CCCCGTAGAAAAGATCAAAGGATCTTCTTGAGATCCTTTTTTTCTGCGCGTAATCTGCTGCTTGCAAACA
AAAAAACCACCGCTACCAGCGGTGGTTTGTTTGCCGGATCAAGAGCTACCAACTCTTTTTCCGAAGGTAA
CTGGCTTCAGCAGAGCGCAGATACCAAATACTGTTCTTCTAGTGTAGCCGTAGTTAGGCCACCACTTCAA
GAACTCTGTAGCACCGCCTACATACCTCGCTCTGCTAATCCTGTTACCAGTGGCTGCTGCCAGTGGCGAT
AAGTCGTGTCTTACCGGGTTGGACTCAAGACGATAGTTACCGGATAAGGCGCAGCGGTCGGGCTGAACGG
GGGGTTCGTGCACACAGCCCAGCTTGGAGCGAACGACCTACACCGAACTGAGATACCTACAGCGTGAGCT
ATGAGAAAGCGCCACGCTTCCCGAAGGGAGAAAGGCGGACAGGTATCCGGTAAGCGGCAGGGTCGGAACA
GGAGAGCGCACGAGGGAGCTTCCAGGGGGAAACGCCTGGTATCTTTATAGTCCTGTCGGGTTTCGCCACC
TCTGACTTGAGCGTCGATTTTTGTGATGCTCGTCAGGGGGGCGGAGCCTATGGAAAAACGCCAGCAACGC
GGCCTTTTTACGGTTCCTGGCCTTTTGCTGGCCTTTTGCTCACATGTTCTTTCCTGCGTTATCCCCTGAT
TCTGTGGATAACCGTATTACCGCCTTTGAGTGAGCTGATACCGCTCGCCGCAGCCGAACGACCGAGCGCA
GCGAGTCAGTGAGCGAGGAAGCGGAAGAGCGCCCAATACGCAAACCGCCTCTCCCCGCGCGTTGGCCGAT
TCATTAATGCAGCTGGCACGACAGGTTTCCCGACTGGAAAGCGGGCAGTGAGCGCAACGCAATTAATGTG
AGTTAGCTCACTCATTAGGCACCCCAGGCTTTACACTTTATGCTTCCGGCTCGTATGTTGTGTGGAATTG
TGAGCGGATAACAATTTCACACAGGAAACAGCTATGACCATGATTACGCCAAGCGCGCAATTAACCCTCA
CTAAAGGGAACAAAAGCTGGAGCTGCAAGCTTAATGTAGTCTTATGCAATACTCTTGTAGTCTTGCAACA
TGGTAACGATGAGTTAGCAACATGCCTTACAAGGAGAGAAAAAGCACCGTGCATGCCGATTGGTGGAAGT
AAGGTGGTACGATCGTGCCTTATTAGGAAGGCAACAGACGGGTCTGACATGGATTGGACGAACCACTGAA
TTGCCGCATTGCAGAGATATTGTATTTAAGTGCCTAGCTCGATACATAAACGGGTCTCTCTGGTTAGACC
AGATCTGAGCCTGGGAGCTCTCTGGCTAACTAGGGAACCCACTGCTTAAGCCTCAATAAAGCTTGCCTTG
AGTGCTTCAAGTAGTGTGTGCCCGTCTGTTGTGTGACTCTGGTAACTAGAGATCCCTCAGACCCTTTTAG
TCAGTGTGGAAAATCTCTAGCAGTGGCGCCCGAACAGGGACTTGAAAGCGAAAGGGAAACCAGAGGAGCT
CTCTCGACGCAGGACTCGGCTTGCTGAAGCGCGCACGGCAAGAGGCGAGGGGCGGCGACTGGTGAGTACG
CCAAAAATTTTGACTAGCGGAGGCTAGAAGGAGAGAGATGGGTGCGAGAGCGTCAGTATTAAGCGGGGGA
GAATTAGATCGCGATGGGAAAAAATTCGGTTAAGGCCAGGGGGAAAGAAAAAATATAAATTAAAACATAT
AGTATGGGCAAGCAGGGAGCTAGAACGATTCGCAGTTAATCCTGGCCTGTTAGAAACATCAGAAGGCTGT
AGACAAATACTGGGACAGCTACAACCATCCCTTCAGACAGGATCAGAAGAACTTAGATCATTATATAATA
CAGTAGCAACCCTCTATTGTGTGCATCAAAGGATAGAGATAAAAGACACCAAGGAAGCTTTAGACAAGAT
AGAGGAAGAGCAAAACAAAAGTAAGACCACCGCACAGCAAGCGGCCGCTGATCTTCAGACCTGGAGGAGG
AGATATGAGGGACAATTGGAGAAGTGAATTATATAAATATAAAGTAGTAAAAATTGAACCATTAGGAGTA
GCACCCACCAAGGCAAAGAGAAGAGTGGTGCAGAGAGAAAAAAGAGCAGTGGGAATAGGAGCTTTGTTCC
TTGGGTTCTTGGGAGCAGCAGGAAGCACTATGGGCGCAGCGTCAATGACGCTGACGGTACAGGCCAGACA
ATTATTGTCTGGTATAGTGCAGCAGCAGAACAATTTGCTGAGGGCTATTGAGGCGCAACAGCATCTGTTG
CAACTCACAGTCTGGGGCATCAAGCAGCTCCAGGCAAGAATCCTGGCTGTGGAAAGATACCTAAAGGATC
AACAGCTCCTGGGGATTTGGGGTTGCTCTGGAAAACTCATTTGCACCACTGCTGTGCCTTGGAATGCTAG
TTGGAGTAATAAATCTCTGGAACAGATTTGGAATCACACGACCTGGATGGAGTGGGACAGAGAAATTAAC
AATTACACAAGCTTAATACACTCCTTAATTGAAGAATCGCAAAACCAGCAAGAAAAGAATGAACAAGAAT
TATTGGAATTAGATAAATGGGCAAGTTTGTGGAATTGGTTTAACATAACAAATTGGCTGTGGTATATAAA
ATTATTCATAATGATAGTAGGAGGCTTGGTAGGTTTAAGAATAGTTTTTGCTGTACTTTCTATAGTGAAT
AGAGTTAGGCAGGGATATTCACCATTATCGTTTCAGACCCACCTCCCAACCCCGAGGGGACCCAGAGAGG
GCCTATTTCCCATGATTCCTTCATATTTGCATATACGATACAAGGCTGTTAGAGAGATAATTAGAATTAA
TTTGACTGTAAACACAAAGATATTAGTACAAAATACGTGACGTAGAAAGTAATAATTTCTTGGGTAGTTT
GCAGTTTTAAAATTATGTTTTAAAATGGACTATCATATGCTTACCGTAACTTGAAAGTATTTCGATTTCT
TGGCTTTATATATCTTGTGGAAAGGACGAAACACCGGGGCCTGAAGTACATGCACTGTTTTAGAGCTAGA
AATAGCAAGTTAAAATAAGGCTAGTCCGTTATCAACTTGAAAAAGTGGCACCGAGTCGGTGCTTTTTTAA
GCTTGGCGTAACTAGATCTTGAGACAAATGGCAGTATTCATCCACAATTTTAAAAGAAAAGGGGGGATTG
GGGGGTACAGTGCAGGGGAAAGAATAGTAGACATAATAGCAACAGACATACAAACTAAAGAATTACAAAA
ACAAATTACAAAAATTCAAAATTTTCGGGTTTATTACAGGGACAGCAGAGATCCACTTTGGCGCCGGCTC
GAGGGGG
Features (pLannotate 1.2.2; 29 found; start..end, strand, type, name):
     14..80      +  CDS            small t antigen (fragment): SV40 (simian virus 40) small t antigen
    106..317     +  promoter       EF-1α core promoter: core promoter for human elongation factor EF-1α
    318..1256    +  intron         EF-1α intron A: intron upstream of the start codon of human EF-1α
   1278..1877    +  CDS            PuroR (fragment): puromycin N-acetyltransferase; pac from Streptomyces; confers resistance to puromycin
   1893..2481    +  misc_feature   WPRE: woodchuck hepatitis virus posttranscriptional regulatory element
   2532..2551    +  misc_feature   cPPT/CTS (fragment): central polypurine tract and central termination sequence of HIV-1
   2553..2786    +  LTR            3' LTR (ΔU3): self-inactivating 3' long terminal repeat (LTR) from HIV-1
   2864..2985    +  polyA_signal   SV40 poly(A) signal: SV40 polyadenylation signal
   3025..3160    +  rep_origin     SV40 ori: SV40 origin of replication
   3181..3199    -  promoter       T7 promoter: promoter for bacteriophage T7 RNA polymerase
   3207..3362    +  CDS            lacZα (fragment): LacZα fragment of β-galactosidase; lacZ fragment
   3367..3795    +  rep_origin     f1 ori (sequence partly withheld): f1 bacteriophage origin of replication; arrow indicates direction of (+) strand synthesis
   3848..3952    +  promoter       AmpR promoter: bla
   3953..4813    +  CDS            AmpR: β-lactamase; bla; confers resistance to ampicillin, carbenicillin, and related antibiotics
   4984..5572    +  rep_origin     ori: high-copy-number ColE1/pMB1/pBR322/pUC origin of replication
   5755..5847    +  CDS            lacI (fragment): lac repressor; lacI; The lac repressor binds to the lac operator to inhibit transcription in E. coli. This inhibition can be relieved by adding lactose or isopropyl-β-D-thiogalactopyranoside (IPTG).
   5860..5881    +  protein_bind   CAP binding site: CAP binding activates transcription in the presence of cAMP. E. coli catabolite activator protein
   5896..5926    +  promoter       lac promoter: promoter for the E. coli lac operon
   5934..5950    +  protein_bind   lac operator: The lac repressor binds to the lac operator to inhibit transcription in E. coli. This inhibition can be relieved by adding lactose or isopropyl-β-D-thiogalactopyranoside (IPTG). lac repressor encoded by lacI
   5995..6013    +  promoter       T3 promoter: promoter for bacteriophage T3 RNA polymerase
   6041..6267    +  promoter       RSV promoter: Rous sarcoma virus enhancer/promoter
   6268..6448    +  LTR            5' LTR (truncated): truncated 5' long terminal repeat (LTR) from HIV-1
   6495..6620    +  misc_feature   HIV-1 Ψ: packaging signal of human immunodeficiency virus type 1
   6604..6967    +  CDS            HIV-1 gag (fragment): gag protein from human immunodeficiency virus 1; gag
   7113..7346    +  misc_feature   RRE: The Rev response element (RRE) of HIV-1 allows for Rev-dependent mRNA export from the nucleus to the cytoplasm.
   7723..7749    +  CDS            Rev (fragment): human immunodeficiency virus 1 (HIV-1) Rev protein; rev; enhances nuclear export of unspliced and incompletely spliced viral mRNAs
   7753..7993    +  promoter       U6 promoter: RNA polymerase III promoter for human U6 snRNA
   8023..8098    +  misc_RNA       gRNA scaffold: guide RNA scaffold for the Streptococcus pyogenes CRISPR/Cas9 system
   8154..8271    +  misc_feature   cPPT/CTS: central polypurine tract and central termination sequence of HIV-1
