[The description below was written by a language model from this plasmid's Addgene catalogue record and pLannotate feature annotations shown in this document.]
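Description:
MAPK7 gRNA (BRDN0001145201) is a third-generation lentiviral single-guide RNA plasmid built on the lentiGuide-Puro backbone and designed to target human MAPK7 (also known as ERK5 or BMK1) for CRISPR-Cas9 knockout. It is one clone from a human kinome guide collection. In bacteria it is maintained as a high-copy plasmid through a ColE1/pUC-type origin and selected with ampicillin via the β-lactamase gene. The backbone also carries an f1 origin, an SV40 origin and remnants of lac and phage promoter sequences that play no role in its lentiviral function.

The transfer cassette begins with an RSV promoter fused to a truncated HIV-1 5' LTR, which makes genomic RNA production Tat-independent. This is followed by the Ψ packaging signal with a partial gag sequence, the Rev response element for Rev-dependent nuclear export, and a cPPT/CTS element that aids nuclear import of the reverse-transcribed genome. Within this unit, a human U6 RNA polymerase III promoter drives the MAPK7-specific spacer joined to the Streptococcus pyogenes gRNA scaffold. The guide was designed against several MAPK7 transcript variants. Downstream, the EF-1α core promoter with its intron A expresses puromycin N-acetyltransferase, allowing selection of transduced mammalian cells. A WPRE enhances transcript expression, and the cassette ends in a self-inactivating ΔU3 3' LTR with an SV40 polyadenylation signal beyond it.

The plasmid does not encode Cas9, so it is meant to be used with a separate Cas9 lentivirus or in cells that already express Cas9. Packaging requires helper plasmids supplied in trans.
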