Addgene plasmid #76895: MAPK7 gRNA (BRDN0001145201)
Purpose: 3rd generation lentiviral gRNA plasmid targeting human MAPK7
Depositing lab: John Doench & David Root. Depositing organization: Broad Institute. Publication: Optimized sgRNA design to maximize activity and minimize off-target effects of CRISPR-Cas9. Doench JG, Fusi N, Sullender M, Hegde M, Vaimberg EW, Donovan KF, Smith I, Tothova Z, Wilen C, Orchard R, Virgin HW, Listgarten J, Root DE. Nat Biotechnol. 2016 Jan 18. doi: 10.1038/nbt.3437. PubMed 26780180.
Backbone
  Vector backbone: lentiGuide-Puro
  Backbone manufacturer: Zhang Lab (Addgene plasmid # 52963)
  Vector type: Mammalian Expression, Lentiviral, CRISPR
  Selectable markers: Puromycin
Growth in bacteria
  Bacterial resistance: Ampicillin, 100 μg/mL
  Growth temperature: 37°C
  Growth strain: DH5alpha
  Copy number: High Copy
Gene/Insert
  Gene/Insert name: MAPK7 (alt names: MAPK7; NM_002749.3)
  gRNA/shRNA sequence: GGGCCTGAAGTACATGCACT
  Species: H. sapiens (human)
  Entrez Gene: MAPK7 (a.k.a. BMK1, ERK4, ERK5, PRKM7)
  Promoter: hU6
  Cloning method: Unknown
  Sequencing primers: 5′ U6-F; 3′ pS2-R
Terms and licenses: Academic/Nonprofit Terms; Industry Terms: Not Available to Industry
Depositor comments: The gRNA was designed to target the following Genbank reference sequence(s): NM_002749.3,NM_139032.2,NM_139033.2,NM_139034.2. Note that this plasmid does NOT contain Cas9. It should be used in conjunction with lentiCas9-Blast (Addgene #52962) or otherwise with cell lines already expressing Cas9. Browse the full kinome gRNA library at http://www.addgene.org/pooled-library/broadgpp-human-kinome/ or visit http://www.broadinstitute.org/rnai/public/ for detailed protocols and information.
How to cite: MAPK7 gRNA (BRDN0001145201) was a gift from John Doench & David Root (Addgene plasmid # 76895 ; http://n2t.net/addgene:76895 ; RRID:Addgene_76895)
