>Addgene plasmid #76895 | MAPK7 gRNA (BRDN0001145201) | depositor partial sequence | sequence record 144355 | Target Sequence
GGGCCTGAAGTACATGCACT
