>Addgene plasmid #76895 | MAPK7 gRNA (BRDN0001145201) | addgene partial sequence | sequence record 186717 | hU6-F
CGTAGAAAGTAATAATTTCTTGGGTAGTTTGCAGTTTTAAAATTATGTTTTAAAATGGACTATCATATGC
TTACCGTAACTTGAAAGTATTTCGATTTCTTGGCTTTATATATCTTGTGGAAAGGACGAAACACCGGGGC
CTGAAGTACATGCACTGTTTTAGAGCTAGAAATAGCAAGTTAAAATAAGGCTAGTCCGTTATCAACTTGA
AAAAGTGGCACCGAGTCGGTGCTTTTTTAAGCTTGGCGTAACTAGATCTTGAGACAAATGGCAGTATTCA
TCCACAATTTTAAAAGAAAAGGGGGGATTGGGGGGTACAGTGCAGGGGAAAGAATAGTAGACATAATAGC
AACAGACATACAAACTAAAGAATTACAAAAACAAATTACAAAAATTCAAAATTTTCGGGTTTATTACAGG
GACAGCAGAGATCCACTTTGGCGCCGGCTCGAGGGGGCCCGGGTGCAAAGATGGATAAAGTTTTAAACAG
AGAGGAATCTTTGCAGCTAATGGACCTTCTAGGTCTTGAAAGGAGTGGGAATTGGCTCCGGTGCCCGTCA
GTGGGCAGAG
